>Addgene plasmid #149049 | pGBW-m4046587 | addgene full sequence | sequence record 296270 | Addgene NGS Result
CTATGGAGGTCAGGTATGATTTAAATGGTCAGTTAGAGCGGCCGCTTGCTATATTGAAGTACGGATTAGA
AGCCGCCGAGCGGGCGACAGCCCTCCGACGGAAGACTCTCCTCCGTGCGTCCTCGTCTTCACCGGTCGCG
TTCCTGAAACGCAGATGTGCCTCGCGCCGCACTGCTCCGAACAATAAAGATTCTACAATACTAGCTTTTA
TGGTTATGAAGAGGAAAAATTGGCAGTAACCTGGCCCCACAAACCTTCAAATTAACGAATCAAATTAACA
ACCATAGGATGATAATGCGATTAGTTTTTTAGCCTTATTTCTGGGGTAATTAATCAGCGAAGCGATGATT
TTTGATCTATTAACAGATATATAAATGGAAAAGCTGCATAACCACTTTAACTAATACTTTCAACATTTTC
AGTTTGTATTACTTCTTATTCAAATGTCATAAAAGTATCAACAAAAAATTGTTAATATACCTCTATACTT
TAACGTCAAGGAGAAAAAACTATAATGGCCGAGAATGTCACAGGCCTATTCAAGGATTGCTCGAAAGTGA
TCACCGGTTTACACCCTACGCAGGCTCCAACTCATTTGTCCGTTGACACCAAGTTTAAGACTGAAGGATT
GTGTGTTGACATACCAGGTATTCCCAAAGATATGACTTACCGTAGGCTGATTTCTATGATGGGTTTCAAG
ATGAACTATCAAGTTAACGGTTACCCAAATATGTTTATCACCAGAGAAGAAGCTATTAGACACGTACGTG
CATGGATCGGTTTCGATGTCGAAGGTTGTCATGCTACTAGAGAAGCGGTCGGTACAAACTTGCCATTACA
ACTTGGCTTTTCAACCGGTGTTAATTTGGTTGCTGTTCCTACAGGGTATGTCGACACTCCAAACAACACG
GATTTCTCTCGAGTGTCCGCCAAGCCACCACCTGGTGATCAATTCAAACACTTGATCCCGCTCATGTACA
AGGGTTTGCCTTGGAACGTTGTCAGAATTAAAATAGTACAAATGTTATCTGATACTTTGAAGAATCTGAG
TGACAGAGTTGTCTTCGTCCTTTGGGCTCACGGTTTTGAGCTAACCAGCATGAAGTACTTTGTGAAGATT
GGACCAGAACGGACTTGTTGCTTGTGTGACAGAAGAGCCACTTGTTTCTCCACCGCTAGCGATACATATG
CATGTTGGCATCATTCTATTGGTTTCGACTACGTTTACAACCCCTTTATGATCGACGTTCAACAGTGGGG
TTTCACCGGTAATTTGCAATCGAACCACGACTTGTATTGTCAAGTTCACGGCAATGCTCACGTGGCTTCA
TGCGATGCTATTATGACAAGGTGTTTAGCCGTCCATGAATGTTTCGTTAAAAGAGTAGACTGGACTATCG
AATACCCAATTATCGGTGATGAACTCAAGATTAACGCTGCCTGTAGAAAGGTCCAACATATGGTTGTAAA
GGCAGCTCTATTAGCTGACAAATTTCCAGTTTTGCACGATATAGGGAATCCAAAGGCCATAAAGTGTGTT
CCACAAGCTGACGTCGAATGGAAATTCTACGATGCGCAACCCTGCTCTGATAAAGCTTATAAGATCGAGG
AATTGTTTTACTCTTACGCTACCCACTCCGATAAGTTCACTGACGGTGTGTGTCTTTTCTGGAACTGCAA
TGTTGATAGATATCCAGCAAACTCCATCGTTTGTAGATTCGACACGCGAGTCTTGAGCAACTTGAACTTA
CCAGGTTGTGATGGTGGTTCCTTGTACGTCAATAAACATGCATTTCACACTCCCGCTTTCGACAAGTCTG
CTTTTGTTAATTTAAAGCAATTGCCTTTTTTCTATTACTCTGATAGTCCATGCGAATCTCATGGTAAGCA
AGTCGTTTCCGACATTGATTACGTACCACTGAAGTCAGCCACCTGTATAACAAGATGTAACCTTGGAGGT
GCTGTCTGCCGCCACCATGCTAACGAGTACAGACTATACTTGGATGCCTATAACATGATGATTTCAGCCG
GTTTCTCTTTATGGGTTTACAAGCAGTTTGACACTTACAACTTGTGGAACACCTTCACGCGTTTGCAACT
CGTGCCGAGAGGTTCTGATTATAAAGATCATGATGGTGATTATAAAGATCATGATATTGATTATAAAGAT
GATGATGATAAATAAACAGGCCCCTTTTCCTTTGTCGATATCATGTAATTAGTTATGTCACGCTTACATT
CACGCCCTCCTCCCACATCCGCTCTAACCGAAAAGGAAGGAGTTAGACAACCTGAAGTCTAGGTCCCTAT
TTATTTTTTTTAATAGTTATGTTAGTATTAAGAACGTTATTTATATTTCAAATTTTTCTTTTTTTTCTGT
ACAAAGCGGCCGCCGAACCACTAGTGCACTGCAGTACACGGTTTCCTTGAAATTTTTTTGATTCGGTAAT
CTCCGAACAGAAGGAAGAACGAAGGAAGGAGCACAGACTTAGATTGGTATATATACGCATATGTAGTGTT
GAAGAAACATGAAATTGCCCAGTATTCTTAACCCAACTGCACAGAACAAAAACGTGCAGGAAACGAAGAT
AAATCATGTCGAAAGCTACATATAAGGAACGTGCTGCTACTCATCCTAGTCCTGTTGCTGCCAAGCTATT
TAATATCATGCACGAAAAGCAAACAAACTTGTGTGCTTCATTGGATGTTCGTACCACCAAGGAATTACTG
GAGTTAGTTGAAGCATTAGGTCCCAAAATTTGTTTACTAAAAACACATGTGGATATCTTGACTGATTTTT
CCATGGAGGGCACAGTTAAGCCGCTAAAGGCATTATCCGCCAAGTACAATTTTTTACTCTTCGAGGACAG
AAAATTTGCTGACATTGGTAATACAGTCAAATTGCAGTACTCTGCGGGTGTATACAGAATAGCAGAATGG
GCAGACATTACGAATGCACACGGTGTGGTGGGCCCAGGTATTGTTAGCGGTTTGAAGCAGGCGGCAGAAG
AAGTAACAAAGGAACCTAGAGGCCTTTTGATGTTAGCAGAATTGTCATGCAAGGGCTCCCTATCTACTGG
AGAATATACTAAGGGTACTGTTGACATTGCGAAGAGCGACAAAGATTTTGTTATCGGCTTTATTGCTCAA
AGAGACATGGGTGGAAGAGATGAAGGTTACGATTGGTTGATTATGACACCCGGTGTGGGTTTAGATGACA
AGGGAGATGCATTGGGTCAACAGTATAGAACCGTGGATGATGTGGTTTCTACAGGATCTGACATTATTAT
TGTTGGAAGAGGACTATTTGCAAAGGGAAGGGATGCTAAGGTAGAGGGTGAACGTTACAGAAAAGCAGGC
TGGGAAGCATATTTGAGAAGATGCGGCCAGCAAAACTAAAAAACTGTATTATAAGTAAATGCATGTATAC
TAAACTCACAAATTAGAGCTTCAATTTAATTATATCAGTTATTACCCGAGTAACGAAGCATCTGTGCTTC
ATTTTGTAGAACAAAAATGCAACGCGAGAGCGCTAATTTTTCAAACAAAGAATCTGAGCTGCATTTTTAC
AGAACAGAAATGCAACGCGAAAGCGCTATTTTACCAACGAAGAATCTGTGCTTCATTTTTGTAAAACAAA
AATGCAACGCGAGAGCGCTAATTTTTCAAACAAAGAATCTGAGCTGCATTTTTACAGAACAGAAATGCAA
CGCGAGAGCGCTATTTTACCAACAAAGAATCTATACTTCTTTTTTGTTCTACAAAAATGCATCCCGAGAG
CGCTATTTTTCTAACAAAGCATCTTAGATTACTTTTTTTCTCCTTTGTGCGCTCTATAATGCAGTCTCTT
GATAACTTTTTGCACTGTAGGTCCGTTAAGGTTAGAAGAAGGCTACTTTGGTGTCTATTTTCTCTTCCAT
AAAAAAAGCCTGACTCCACTTCCCGCGTTTACTGATTACTAGCGAAGCTGCGGGTGCATTTTTTCAAGAT
AAAGGCATCCCCGATTATATTCTATACCGATGTGGATTGCGCATACTTTGTGAACAGAAAGTGATAGCGT
TGATGATTCTTCATTGGTCAGAAAATTATGAACGGTTTCTTCTATTTTGTCTCTATATACTACGTATAGG
AAATGTTTACATTTTCGTATTGTTTTCGATTCACTCTATGAATAGTTCTTACTACAATTTTTTTGTCTAA
AGAGTAATACTAGAGATAAACATAAAAAATGTAGAGGTCGAGTTTAGATGCAAGTTCAAGGAGCGAAAGG
TGGATGGGTAGGTTATATAGGGATATAGCACAGAGATATATAGCAAAGAGATACTTTTGAGCAATGTTTG
TGGAAGCGGTATTCGCAATATTTTAGTAGCTCGTTACAGTCCGGTGCGTTTTTGGTTTTTTGAAAGTGCG
TCATCAGAGCGCTTTTGGTTTTCAAAAGCGCTCTGAAGTTCCTATACTTTCTAGCTAGAGAATAGGAACT
TCCCGAGCGGCCGCGTGTTACAAGCTTGACTCCAGCGTAACTGGACTGCAATCAACTCACTGGCTCACCT
TCACGGGTGGGCCTTTCTTCGGTAGAAAATCAAAGGATCTTCTTGAGATCCTTTTTTTCTGCGCGTAATC
TGCTGCTTGCAAACAAAAAAACCACCGCTACCAGCGGTGGTTTGTTTGCCGGATCAAGAGCTACCAACTC
TTTTTCCGAGGTAACTGGCTTCAGCAGAGCGCAGATACCAAATACTGTTCTTCTAGTGTAGCCGTAGTTA
GGCCACCACTTCAAGAACTCTGTAGCACCGCCTACATACCTCGCTCTGCTAATCCTGTTACCAGTGGCTG
CTGCCAGTGGCGATAAGTCGTGTCTTACCGGGTTGGACTCAAGACGATAGTTACCGGATAAGGCGCAGCG
GTCGGGCTGAACGGGGGGTTCGTGCACACAGCCCAGCTTGGAGCGAACGACCTACACCGAACTGAGATAC
CTACAGCGTGAGCTATGAGAAAGCGCCACGCTTCCCGAAGGGAGAAAGGCGGACAGGTATCCGGTAAGCG
GCAGGGTCGGAACAGGAGAGCGCACGAGGGAGCTTCCAGGGGTAAACGCCTGGTATCTTTATAGTCCTGT
CGGGTTTCGCCACCTCTGACTTGAGCATCGATTTTTGTGATGCTCGTCAGGGGGGCGGAGCCTATGGAAA
AACGCCAGCAACGCAGAAAGGCCCACCCGAAGGTGAGCCAGGTGATTACATTTGGGCCCTCATCAGAGGT
TTTCACCGTCATCACCGAAACGCGCGAGGCAGCTGCGGTAAAGCTCATCAGCGTGGTCGTGAAGCGATTC
ACAGATGTCTGCCTGTTCATCCGCGTCCAGCTCGTTGAGTTTCTCCAGAAGCGTTAATGTCTGGCTTCTG
ATAAAGCGGGCCATGTTAAGGGCGGTTTTTTCCTGTTTGGTCACTTACCAATGCTTAATCAGTGAGGCAC
CTATCTCAGCGATCTGTCTATTTCGTTCATCCATAGTTGCCTGACTCCCCGTCGTGTAGATAACTACGAT
GCGGGAGGGCTTACCATCTGGCCCCAGTGCTGCAATGATACCGCGAGACCCACGCTCACCGGCTCCAGAT
TTATCAGCAATAAACCAGCCAGCCGGGAGGGCCGAGCGCAGAAGTGATCCTGCAACTTTATCCGCCTCCA
TCCAGTCTATTAATTGTTGCCGGGAAGCTAGAGTAAGTAGTTCGCCAGTTAATAGTTTGCGCAACGTTGT
TGCCATTGCTACAGGCATCGTGGTGTCACGCTCGTCGTTTGGTATGGCTTCATTCAGCTCCGGTTCCCAA
CGATCAAGGCGAGTTACATGATCCCCCATGTTGTGCAAAAAAGCGGTTAGCTCCTTCGGTCCTCCGATCG
TTGCCAGAAGTAAGTTGGCCGCAGTGTTATCACTCATGGTTATGGCAGCACTGCATAATTCTCTTACTGT
CATGCCATCCGTGAGATGCTTTTCTGTGACTGGTGAGTACTCAACCAAGTCATTCTGAGAATAGTGTATG
CGGCGACCGAGTTGCTCTTGCCCGGCGTCAATACGGGATAATACCGCGCCACATAGCAGAACTTTAAAAG
TGCTCATCATTGGAAAACGTTCTTCGGGGCGTAAACTCTCAAGGATCTTACCGCTGTTGAGATCCAGTTC
GATGTAACCCACTCGTGCACCCAACTGATCTTCAGCATCTTTTACTTTCACCAGCGTTTCTGGGTGAGCA
AAAACAGGAAGGCAAAATGCCGCAAAAAAGGGAATAAGGGCGACACGGAAATGTTGAATACTCATTTTAG
CTTCCTTAGCTCCTGAAAATCTCGATAACTCAAAAAATACGCCCGGTAGTGATCTTATTTCATTATGGTG
AAAGTTGGAACCTCTTACGTGCCGATCAAGTCAAAAGCCTCCGGTCGGAGGCTTTTGACTTTCTG
Features (pLannotate 1.2.2; 14 found; start..end, strand, type, name):
     62..503     +  promoter       GAL1 promoter: S. cerevisiae GAL1; inducible promoter, regulated by Gal4
    494..2098    +  CDS            rep (fragment): R1AB_SARS2 - Experimental evidence at protein level: Swiss-Prot protein existence level 1. [2'-O-methyltransferase]: Methyltransferase that mediates mRNA cap 2'-O-ribose methylation to the 5'-cap structure of viral mRNAs. N7-methyl guanosine cap is a prerequisite for binding of nsp16. Therefore plays an essential role in viral mRNAs cap methylation which is essential to evade immune system. From Severe acute respiratory syndrome coronavirus 2 (2019-nCoV) (SARS-CoV-2).
   2116..2133    +  CDS            3xFLAG (fragment): three tandem FLAG® epitope tags, followed by an enterokinase cleavage site
   2211..2383    +  terminator     CYC1 terminator (fragment): S. cerevisiae CYC1; transcription terminator for CYC1
   2419..2595    +  promoter       URA3 promoter (fragment): S. cerevisiae URA3
   2596..3399    +  CDS            URA3: orotidine-5'-phosphate decarboxylase, required for uracil biosynthesis; S. cerevisiae URA3; yeast auxotrophic marker, counterselectable with 5-fluoroorotic acid (5-FOA)
   3482..4464    -  rep_origin     2μ ori: yeast 2μ plasmid origin of replication
   4542..4571    +  terminator     T3Te terminator: phage T3 early transcription terminator
   4593..5180    +  rep_origin     ori: high-copy-number ColE1/pMB1/pBR322/pUC origin of replication
   5192..5219    -  terminator     T7Te terminator: phage T7 early transcription terminator
   5243..5434    -  CDS            rop: Rop protein, which maintains plasmids at low copy number; rop
   5435..6295    -  CDS            AmpR: β-lactamase; bla; confers resistance to ampicillin, carbenicillin, and related antibiotics
   6296..6398    -  promoter       cat promoter: promoter of the E. coli cat gene encoding chloramphenicol acetyltransferase
   6399..6430    -  terminator     tonB terminator: bidirectional E. coli tonB-P14 transcription terminator
