[The description below was written by a language model from this plasmid's Addgene catalogue record and pLannotate feature annotations shown in this document.]
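Description:
pGBW-m4046587 is a yeast episomal expression plasmid for producing the SARS-CoV-2 3'-to-5' exonuclease in Saccharomyces cerevisiae. It is an E. coli–yeast shuttle vector. In bacteria it replicates from a high-copy ColE1/pUC-type origin and is selected with ampicillin through a β-lactamase gene that the annotation places downstream of a cat promoter. A short region annotated as rop sits next to AmpR, although the catalogue lists the plasmid as high copy. Short phage T3Te and T7Te terminators flank the bacterial origin, and a tonB terminator lies beyond the resistance cassette, probably to insulate these modules from transcriptional read-through. In yeast, the 2μ origin supports multicopy episomal maintenance. URA3 complements uracil auxotrophy and can be counterselected with 5-FOA.

The payload is a synthesized coding sequence of about 1.6 kb, taken from the ORF1ab polyprotein and recoded for S. cerevisiae codon usage. It is driven by the galactose-inducible, Gal4-regulated GAL1 promoter and terminated by a CYC1 terminator. The automated annotation matches this region only generically, as a fragment of the replicase polyprotein, and the accompanying text describes the 2'-O-methyltransferase. That text belongs to the polyprotein database entry and does not identify the insert, which the catalogue gives as the exonuclease. The backbone adds a C-terminal thrombin-cleavable 3xFLAG tag for detection and affinity purification with optional tag removal, though the feature table detects only a short fragment of the 3xFLAG sequence. The construct suits inducible expression and purification of this viral enzyme in yeast. The depositor notes that sequencing quality control may not cover the whole plasmid.
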