Addgene plasmid #149049: pGBW-m4046587
Purpose: Yeast Expression plasmid for SARS-CoV-2 3'-to-5' exonuclease
Depositing lab: Ginkgo Bioworks & Benjie Chen. Depositing organization: Ginkgo Bioworks.
Backbone
  Vector backbone: AmpR; 2u URA3
  Backbone size w/o insert (bp): 4078
  Vector type: Yeast Expression
  Selectable markers: URA3
Growth in bacteria
  Bacterial resistance: Ampicillin, 100 μg/mL
  Growth temperature: 37°C
  Growth strain: DH5alpha
  Copy number: High Copy
Gene/Insert
  Gene/Insert name: SARS-CoV-2 3'-to-5' exonuclease
  Species: S. cerevisiae (budding yeast); Severe acute respiratory syndrome coronavirus 2
  Insert size (bp): 1580
  Mutation: Saccharomyces cerevisiae recode 1
  Entrez Gene: ORF1ab (a.k.a. GU280_gp01)
  Promoter: pGAL1
  Tag / fusion protein: Cleavable thrombin;3xFLAG (C terminal on backbone)
  Cloning method: Unknown
Resource information
  A portion of this plasmid was derived from a plasmid made by: GinkgoBioworks
Depositor comments: NCBI Reference Sequence: YP_009725309.1. Created by gene synthesis with Not1 site. NGS used for QC was performed by Ginkgo and may not fully cover the entire plasmid.
How to cite: pGBW-m4046587 was a gift from Ginkgo Bioworks & Benjie Chen (Addgene plasmid # 149049 ; http://n2t.net/addgene:149049 ; RRID:Addgene_149049)
